>Addgene plasmid #64920 | pT7-V5-SBP-C1-HshnRNPC1 | depositor full sequence | sequence record 109666 | pT7-V5-SBP-C1-HshnRNPC1 sequence 5111 bps
TAGTTATTAATAGTAATCAATTACGGGGTCATTAGTTCATAGCCCATATATGGAGTTCCGCGTTACATAA
CTTACGGTAAATGGCCCGCCTGGCTGACCGCCCAACGACCCCCGCCCATTGACGTCAATAATGACGTATG
TTCCCATAGTAACGCCAATAGGGACTTTCCATTGACGTCAATGGGTGGAGTATTTACGGTAAACTGCCCA
CTTGGCAGTACATCAAGTGTATCATATGCCAAGTACGCCCCCTATTGACGTCAATGACGGTAAATGGCCC
GCCTGGCATTATGCCCAGTACATGACCTTATGGGACTTTCCTACTTGGCAGTACATCTACGTATTAGTCA
TCGCTATTACCATGGTGATGCGGTTTTGGCAGTACATCAATGGGCGTGGATAGCGGTTTGACTCACGGGG
ATTTCCAAGTCTCCACCCCATTGACGTCAATGGGAGTTTGTTTTGGCACCAAAATCAACGGGACTTTCCA
AAATGTCGTAACAACTCCGCCCCATTGACGCAAATGGGCGGTAGGCGTGTACGGTGGGAGGTCTATATAA
GCAGAGCTCTCTGGCTAACTAGAGAACCCACTGCTTACTGGCTTATCGAAATTAATACGACTCACTATAG
GGAGACCCAAGCTCTAGCGCTACCGGTCGCCACCATGGGTAAGCCTATCCCTAACCCTCTCCTCGGTCTC
GATTCTACGCCCGGAAGCGGTAGCGGTACGATGGACGAGAAGACCACCGGCTGGGGGGGCGGCCACGTGG
TGGAGGGCCTGGCCGGCGAGCTGGAGCAGCTGCGGGCCAGGCTGGAGCACCACCCTCAGGGCCAGCGGGA
GCCCAGATCTCGAGACATGGCCAGCAACGTTACCAACAAGACAGATCCTCGCTCCATGAACTCCCGTGTA
TTCATTGGGAATCTCAACACTCTTGTGGTCAAGAAATCTGATGTGGAGGCAATCTTTTCGAAGTATGGCA
AAATTGTGGGCTGCTCTGTTCATAAGGGCTTTGCCTTCGTTCAGTATGTTAATGAGAGAAATGCCCGGGC
TGCTGTAGCAGGAGAGGATGGCAGAATGATTGCTGGCCAGGTTTTAGATATTAACCTGGCTGCAGAGCCA
AAAGTGAACCGAGGAAAAGCAGGTGTGAAACGATCTGCAGCGGAGATGTACGGCTCCTCTTTTGACTTGG
ACTATGACTTTCAACGGGACTATTATGATAGGATGTACAGTTACCCAGCACGTGTACCTCCTCCTCCTCC
TATTGCTCGGGCTGTAGTGCCCTCGAAACGTCAGCGTGTATCAGGAAACACTTCACGAAGGGGCAAAAGT
GGCTTCAATTCTAAGAGTGGACAGCGGGGATCTTCCAAGTCTGGAAAGTTGAAAGGAGATGACCTTCAGG
CCATTAAGAAGGAGCTGACCCAGATAAAACAAAAAGTGGATTCTCTCCTGGAAAACCTGGAAAAAATTGA
AAAGGAACAGAGCAAACAAGCAGTAGAGATGAAGAATGATAAGTCAGAAGAGGAGCAGAGCAGCAGCTCC
GTGAAGAAAGATGAGACTAATGTGAAGATGGAGTCTGAGGGGGGTGCAGATGACTCTGCTGAGGAGGGGG
ACCTACTGGATGATGATGATAATGAAGATCGAGGGGATGACCAGCTGGAGTTGATCAAGGATGATGAAAA
AGAGGCTGAGGAAGGAGAGGATGACAGAGACAGCGCCAATGGCGAGGATGACTCTTAAGAATTCTGCAGT
CGACGGTACCGCGGGCCCGGGATCCACCGGATCTAGATAACTGATCATAATCAGCCATACCACATTTGTA
GAGGTTTTACTTGCTTTAAAAAACCTCCCACACCTCCCCCTGAACCTGAAACATAAAATGAATGCAATTG
TTGTTGTTAACTTGTTTATTGCAGCTTATAATGGTTACAAATAAAGCAATAGCATCACAAATTTCACAAA
TAAAGCATTTTTTTCACTGCATTCTAGTTGTGGTTTGTCCAAACTCATCAATGTATCTTAACGCGTAAAT
TGTAAGCGTTAATATTTTGTTAAAATTCGCGTTAAATTTTTGTTAAATCAGCTCATTTTTTAACCAATAG
GCCGAAATCGGCAAAATCCCTTATAAATCAAAAGAATAGACCGAGATAGGGT
[37 nt withheld, positions 2153-2189]
AAAGAACGTGGACTCCAACGTCAAAGG
[49 nt withheld, positions 2217-2265]
T
[91 nt withheld, positions 2267-2357]
G
[124 nt withheld, positions 2359-2482]
CAGGTGGCACTTTTCGGGGAAATGTGCGCGGAACCCCTATTTGTTTATTTTTCTAAATACATTCAAATAT
GTATCCGCTCATGAGACAATAACCCTGATAAATGCTTCAATAATATTGAAAAAGGAAGAGTCCTGAGGCG
GAAAGAACCAGCTGTGGAATGTGTGTCAGTTAGGGTGTGGAAAGTCCCCAGGCTCCCCAGCAGGCAGAAG
TATGCAAAGCATGCATCTCAATTAGTCAGCAACCAGGTGTGGAAAGTCCCCAGGCTCCCCAGCAGGCAGA
AGTATGCAAAGCATGCATCTCAATTAGTCAGCAACCATAGTCCCGCCCCTAACTCCGCCCATCCCGCCCC
TAACTCCGCCCAGTTCCGCCCATTCTCCGCCCCATGGCTGACTAATTTTTTTTATTTATGCAGAGGCCGA
GGCCGCCTCGGCCTCTGAGCTATTCCAGAAGTAGTGAGGAGGCTTTTTTGGAGGCCTAGGCTTTTGCAAA
GATCGATCAAGAGACAGGATGAGGATCGTTTCGCATGATTGAACAAGATGGATTGCACGCAGGTTCTCCG
GCCGCTTGGGTGGAGAGGCTATTCGGCTATGACTGGGCACAACAGACAATCGGCTGCTCTGATGCCGCCG
TGTTCCGGCTGTCAGCGCAGGGGCGCCCGGTTCTTTTTGTCAAGACCGACCTGTCCGGTGCCCTGAATGA
ACTGCAAGACGAGGCAGCGCGGCTATCGTGGCTGGCCACGACGGGCGTTCCTTGCGCAGCTGTGCTCGAC
GTTGTCACTGAAGCGGGAAGGGACTGGCTGCTATTGGGCGAAGTGCCGGGGCAGGATCTCCTGTCATCTC
ACCTTGCTCCTGCCGAGAAAGTATCCATCATGGCTGATGCAATGCGGCGGCTGCATACGCTTGATCCGGC
TACCTGCCCATTCGACCACCAAGCGAAACATCGCATCGAGCGAGCACGTACTCGGATGGAAGCCGGTCTT
GTCGATCAGGATGATCTGGACGAAGAGCATCAGGGGCTCGCGCCAGCCGAACTGTTCGCCAGGCTCAAGG
CGAGCATGCCCGACGGCGAGGATCTCGTCGTGACCCATGGCGATGCCTGCTTGCCGAATATCATGGTGGA
AAATGGCCGCTTTTCTGGATTCATCGACTGTGGCCGGCTGGGTGTGGCGGACCGCTATCAGGACATAGCG
TTGGCTACCCGTGATATTGCTGAAGAGCTTGGCGGCGAATGGGCTGACCGCTTCCTCGTGCTTTACGGTA
TCGCCGCTCCCGATTCGCAGCGCATCGCCTTCTATCGCCTTCTTGACGAGTTCTTCTGAGCGGGACTCTG
GGGTTCGAAATGACCGACCAAGCGACGCCCAACCTGCCATCACGAGATTTCGATTCCACCGCCGCCTTCT
ATGAAAGGTTGGGCTTCGGAATCGTTTTCCGGGACGCCGGCTGGATGATCCTCCAGCGCGGGGATCTCAT
GCTGGAGTTCTTCGCCCACCCTAGGGGGAGGCTAACTGAAACACGGAAGGAGACAATACCGGAAGGAACC
CGCGCTATGACGGCAATAAAAAGACAGAATAAAACGCACGGTGTTGGGTCGTTTGTTCATAAACGCGGGG
TTCGGTCCCAGGGCTGGCACTCTGTCGATACCCCACCGAGACCCCATTGGGGCCAATACGCCCGCGTTTC
TTCCTTTTCCCCACCCCACCCCCCAAGTTCGGGTGAAGGCCCAGGGCTCGCAGCCAACGTCGGGGCGGCA
GGCCCTGCCATAGCCTCAGGTTACTCATATATACTTTAGATTGATTTAAAACTTCATTTTTAATTTAAAA
GGATCTAGGTGAAGATCCTTTTTGATAATCTCATGACCAAAATCCCTTAACGTGAGTTTTCGTTCCACTG
AGCGTCAGACCCCGTAGAAAAGATCAAAGGATCTTCTTGAGATCCTTTTTTTCTGCGCGTAATCTGCTGC
TTGCAAACAAAAAAACCACCGCTACCAGCGGTGGTTTGTTTGCCGGATCAAGAGCTACCAACTCTTTTTC
CGAAGGTAACTGGCTTCAGCAGAGCGCAGATACCAAATACTGTCCTTCTAGTGTAGCCGTAGTTAGGCCA
CCACTTCAAGAACTCTGTAGCACCGCCTACATACCTCGCTCTGCTAATCCTGTTACCAGTGGCTGCTGCC
AGTGGCGATAAGTCGTGTCTTACCGGGTTGGACTCAAGACGATAGTTACCGGATAAGGCGCAGCGGTCGG
GCTGAACGGGGGGTTCGTGCACACAGCCCAGCTTGGAGCGAACGACCTACACCGAACTGAGATACCTACA
GCGTGAGCTATGAGAAAGCGCCACGCTTCCCGAAGGGAGAAAGGCGGACAGGTATCCGGTAAGCGGCAGG
GTCGGAACAGGAGAGCGCACGAGGGAGCTTCCAGGGGGAAACGCCTGGTATCTTTATAGTCCTGTCGGGT
TTCGCCACCTCTGACTTGAGCGTCGATTTTTGTGATGCTCGTCAGGGGGGCGGAGCCTATGGAAAAACGC
CAGCAACGCGGCCTTTTTACGGTTCCTGGCCTTTTGCTGGCCTTTTGCTCACATGTTCTTTCCTGCGTTA
TCCCCTGATTCTGTGGATAACCGTATTACCGCCATGCAT
Features (pLannotate 1.2.2; 18 found; start..end, strand, type, name):
     61..364     +  enhancer       CMV enhancer: human cytomegalovirus immediate early enhancer
    365..568     +  promoter       CMV promoter: human cytomegalovirus (CMV) immediate early promoter
    564..597     +  LTR            5' LTR (truncated) (fragment): truncated 5' long terminal repeat (LTR) from HIV-1
    613..631     +  promoter       T7 promoter: promoter for bacteriophage T7 RNA polymerase
    668..709     +  CDS            V5 tag: epitope tag from simian virus 5
    731..844     +  CDS            SBP: streptavidin-binding peptide selected from a peptide library; binds streptavidin with nanomolar affinity (Keefe et al., 2001)
    857..1735    +  CDS            HNRNPC: HNRPC_HUMAN - Also known as HNRPC. Experimental evidence at protein level: Swiss-Prot protein existence level 1. Binds pre-mRNA and nucleates the assembly of 40S hnRNP particles (PubMed:8264621). Interacts with poly-U tracts in the 3'-UTR or 5'-UTR of mRNA and modulates the stability and the level of translation of bound mRNA molecules (PubMed:12509468, PubMed:16010978, PubMed:7567451, PubMed:8264621). Single HNRNPC tetramers bind 230-240 nucleotides. Trimers of HNRNPC tetramers bind 700 nucleotides (PubMed:8264621). May play a role in the early steps of spliceosome assembly and pre-mRNA splic
   1739..1775    +  misc_feature   MCS (fragment): multiple cloning site
   1792..1876    +  CDS            large T antigen (fragment): large T antigen from SV40 (simian virus 40)
   1899..2020    +  polyA_signal   SV40 poly(A) signal: SV40 polyadenylation signal
   2054..2482    -  rep_origin     f1 ori (sequence partly withheld): f1 bacteriophage origin of replication; arrow indicates direction of (+) strand synthesis
   2509..2613    +  promoter       AmpR promoter: bla
   2615..2972    +  promoter       SV40 promoter: SV40 enhancer and early promoter
   3007..3801    +  CDS            NeoR/KanR: aminoglycoside phosphotransferase from Tn5; aph(3')-II (or nptII); confers resistance to neomycin, kanamycin, and G418 (Geneticin®)
   3822..3974    +  CDS            ble (fragment): BLE_KLEPN - Experimental evidence at protein level: Swiss-Prot protein existence level 1. Binding protein with a strong affinity to the bleomycin family of antibiotics. Binds to CL990; an antimitotic-antibiotic compound. From Klebsiella pneumoniae.
   4033..4080    +  polyA_signal   HSV TK poly(A) signal: herpes simplex virus thymidine kinase polyadenylation signal (Cole and Stacy, 1985)
   4171..4187    -  polyA_signal   bGH poly(A) signal (fragment): bovine growth hormone polyadenylation signal
   4409..4997    +  rep_origin     ori: high-copy-number ColE1/pMB1/pBR322/pUC origin of replication
