[The description below was written by a language model from this plasmid's Addgene catalogue record and pLannotate feature annotations shown in this document.]
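Description:
pT7-V5-SBP-C1-HshnRNPC1 is a 5.1 kb mammalian expression plasmid built on the Clontech pEGFP-C1 backbone, in which the EGFP coding region has been replaced by a tandem V5 epitope and streptavidin-binding peptide (SBP) tag and a T7 promoter has been added. It is propagated in E. coli as a high-copy plasmid through its ColE1/pUC-type origin and selected with kanamycin. The single NeoR/KanR gene (Tn5 aminoglycoside phosphotransferase) sits behind both a bacterial bla-type promoter and the SV40 enhancer/early promoter and ends with the HSV TK polyadenylation signal. The same marker can therefore support G418 selection in mammalian cells. An f1 origin is also present.

The payload is the human hnRNPC1 open reading frame (HNRNPC, 882 bp insert), cloned between XhoI and EcoRI sites that both remain intact, in frame downstream of the tags. This gives an N-terminally V5-SBP-tagged protein. Transcription in mammalian cells is driven by the CMV immediate-early enhancer and promoter and terminated by the SV40 poly(A) signal. The T7 promoter lies between the CMV promoter and the tags, which would in principle allow T7 RNA polymerase-driven transcription of the same cassette, although the record does not describe such a use. Several short annotated fragments (HIV-1 LTR, SV40 large T antigen, ble, bGH poly(A)) appear to be partial sequence matches within backbone regions rather than functional elements.

HNRNPC binds pre-mRNA, nucleates 40S hnRNP particles and interacts with poly-U tracts. The V5 epitope allows antibody detection of the tagged protein, and the SBP tag allows its capture on streptavidin. These features suit pulldown and interaction studies in transfected cells, though the record states only that the plasmid expresses the tagged protein in mammalian cells.
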