Addgene plasmid #64920: pT7-V5-SBP-C1-HshnRNPC1
Purpose: Expresses V5- and SBP-tagged hnRNPC1 in mammalian cells
Depositing lab: Elisa Izaurralde. Depositing organization: Max Planck Institute for Developmental Biology.
Backbone
  Vector backbone: pEGFP-C1
  Backbone manufacturer: Clontech
  Backbone size w/o insert (bp): 4229
  Total vector size (bp): 5111
  Modifications to backbone: exchanged the EGFP tag by a V5- SBP-tag and introduced a T7 promoter
  Vector type: Mammalian Expression
Growth in bacteria
  Bacterial resistance: Kanamycin, 50 μg/mL
  Growth temperature: 37°C
  Growth strain: DH5alpha
  Copy number: High Copy
Gene/Insert
  Gene/Insert name: hnRNPC1
  Species: H. sapiens (human)
  Insert size (bp): 882
  GenBank ID: NM_001077443.1
  Entrez Gene: HNRNPC (a.k.a. C1, C2, HNRNP, HNRPC, SNRPC)
  Promoter: CMV
  Tag / fusion protein: V5 and SBP (N terminal on backbone)
  Cloning method: Restriction Enzyme; 5′ cloning site XhoI (not destroyed); 3′ cloning site EcoRI (not destroyed)
  Sequencing primers: 5′ CMV-F; 3′ SV40pA-R
Terms and licenses: Academic/Nonprofit Terms; Industry Terms: Not Available to Industry
How to cite: pT7-V5-SBP-C1-HshnRNPC1 was a gift from Elisa Izaurralde (Addgene plasmid # 64920 ; http://n2t.net/addgene:64920 ; RRID:Addgene_64920)
