>Addgene plasmid #64920 | pT7-V5-SBP-C1-HshnRNPC1 | addgene partial sequence | sequence record 117508 | SV40pA-R 5'-GAAATTTGTGATGCTATTGC-3'
ATAAACAAGTTAACAACAACAATTGCATTCATTTTATGTTTCAGGTTCAGGGGGAGGTGTGGGAGGTTTT
TTAAAGCAAGTAAAACCTCTACAAATGTGGTATGGCTGATTATGATCAGTTATCTAGATCCGGTGGATCC
CGGGCCCGCGGTACCGTCGACTGCAGAATTCTTAAGAGTCATCCTCGCCATTGGCGCTGTCTCTGTCATC
CTCTCCTTCCTCAGCCTCTTTTTCATCATCCTTGATCAACTCCAGCTGGTCATCCCCTCGATCTTCATTA
TCATCATCATCCAGTAGGTCCCCCTCCTCAGCAGAGTCATCTGCACCCCCCTCAGACTCCATCTTCACAT
TAGTCTCATCTTTCTTCACGGAGCTGCTGCTCTGCTCCTCTTCTGACTTATCATTCTTCATCTCTACTGC
TTGTTTGCTCTGTTCCTTTTCAATTTTTTCCAGGTTTTCCAGGAGAGAATCCACTTTTTGTTTTATCTGG
GTCAGCTCCTTCTTAATGGCCTGAAGGTCATCTCCTTTCAACTTTCCAGACTTGGAAGATCCCCGCTGTC
CACTCTTAGAATTGAAGCCACTTTTGCCCCTTCGTGAAGTGTTTCCTGATACACGCTGACGTTTCGAGGG
CACTACAGCCCGAGCAATAGGAGGAGGAGGAGGTACACGTGCTGGGTAACTGTACATCCTATCATAATAG
TCCCGTTGAAAGTCATAGTCCAAGTCAAAAGAGGAGCCGTACATCTCCGCTGCAGATCGTTTCACACCTG
CTTTTCCTCGGTTCACTTTTGGCTCTGCAGCCAGGTTAATATCTAAAACCTGGCCAGCAATCATTCTGCC
ATCCTCTCCTGCTACAGCAGCCCGGGCATTTCTCTCATTAACATACTGAACG
