>Addgene plasmid #64920 | pT7-V5-SBP-C1-HshnRNPC1 | addgene partial sequence | sequence record 117509 | CMV-F 5'-CGCAAATGGGCGGTAGGCGTG-3'
CTCTCTGGCTAACTAGAGAACCCACTGCTTACTGGCTTATCGAAATTAATACGACTCACTATAGGGAGAC
CCAAGCTCTAGCGCTACCGGTCGCCACCATGGGTAAGCCTATCCCTAACCCTCTCCTCGGTCTCGATTCT
ACGCCCGGAAGCGGTAGCGGTACGATGGACGAGAAGACCACCGGCTGGGGGGGCGGCCACGTGGTGGAGG
GCCTGGCCGGCGAGCTGGAGCAGCTGCGGGCCAGGCTGGAGCACCACCCTCAGGGCCAGCGGGAGCCCAG
ATCTCGAGACATGGCCAGCAACGTTACCAACAAGACAGATCCTCGCTCCATGAACTCCCGTGTATTCATT
GGGAATCTCAACACTCTTGTGGTCAAGAAATCTGATGTGGAGGCAATCTTTTCGAAGTATGGCAAAATTG
TGGGCTGCTCTGTTCATAAGGGCTTTGCCTTCGTTCAGTATGTTAATGAGAGAAATGCCCGGGCTGCTGT
AGCAGGAGAGGATGGCAGAATGATTGCTGGCCAGGTTTTAGATATTAACCTGGCTGCAGAGCCAAAAGTG
AACCGAGGAAAAGCAGGTGTGAAACGATCTGCAGCGGAGATGTACGGCTCCTCTTTTGACTTGGACTATG
ACTTTCAACGGGACTATTATGATAGGATGTACAGTTACCCAGCACGTGTACCTCCTCCTCCTCCTATTGC
TCGGGCTGTAGTGCCCTCGAAACGTCAGCGTGTATCAGGAAACACTTCACGAAGGGGCAAAAGTGGCTTC
AATTCTAAGAGTGGACAGCGGGGATCTTCCAAGTCTGGAAAGTTGAAAGGAGATGACCTTCAGGCCATTA
AGAAGGAGCTGACCCAGATAAAACAAAAAGTGGATTCTCTCCTGGAAAACCTGGAAAAAATTGAAA
